>Addgene plasmid #31448 | pRLCon1288-1666 | depositor full sequence | sequence record 14399 | Author sequence
TCAATATTGGCCATTAGCCATATTATTCATTGGTTATATAGCATAAATCAATATTGGCTATTGGCCATTG
CATACGTTGTATCTATATCATAATATGTACATTTATATTGGCTCATGTCCAATATGACCGCCATGTTGGC
ATTGATTATTGACTAGTTATTAATAGTAATCAATTACGGGGTCATTAGTTCATAGCCCATATATGGAGTT
CCGCGTTACATAACTTACGGTAAATGGCCCGCCTGGCTGACCGCCCAACGACCCCCGCCCATTGACGTCA
ATAATGACGTATGTTCCCATAGTAACGCCAATAGGGACTTTCCATTGACGTCAATGGGTGGAGTATTTAC
GGTAAACTGCCCACTTGGCAGTACATCAAGTGTATCATATGCCAAGTCCGCCCCCTATTGACGTCAATGA
CGGTAAATGGCCCGCCTGGCATTATGCCCAGTACATGACCTTACGGGACTTTCCTACTTGGCAGTACATC
TACGTATTAGTCATCGCTATTACCATGGTGATGCGGTTTTGGCAGTACACCAATGGGCGTGGATAGCGGT
TTGACTCACGGGGATTTCCAAGTCTCCACCCCATTGACGTCAATGGGAGTTTGTTTTGGCACCAAAATCA
ACGGGACTTTCCAAAATGTCGTAACAACTGCGATCGCCCGCCCCGTTGACGCAAATGGGCGGTAGGCGTG
TACGGTGGGAGGTCTATATAAGCAGAGCTCGTTTAGTGAACCGTCAGATCACTAGAAGCTTTATTGCGGT
AGTTTATCACAGTTAAATTGCTAACGCAGTCAGTGCTTCTGACACAACAGTCTCGAACTTAAGCTGCAGT
GACTCTCTTAAGGTAGCCTTGCAGAAGTTGGTCGTGAGGCACTGGGCAGGTAAGTATCAAGGTTACAAGA
CAGGTTTAAGGAGACCAATAGAAACTGGGCTTGTCGAGACAGAGAAGACTCTTGCGTTTCTGATAGGCAC
CTATTGGTCTTACTGACATCCACTTTGCCTTTCTCTCCACAGGTGTCCACTCCCAGTTCAATTACAGCTC
TTAAGGCTAGAGTACTTAATACGACTCACTATAGGCTAGCCACCATGGCTTCCAAGGTGTACGACCCCGA
GCAACGCAAACGCATGATCACTGGGCCTCAGTGGTGGGCTCGCTGCAAGCAAATGAACGTGCTGGACTCC
TTCATCAACTACTATGATTCCGAGAAGCACGCCGAGAACGCCGTGATTTTTCTGCATGGTAACGCTGCCT
CCAGCTACCTGTGGAGGCACGTCGTGCCTCACATCGAGCCCGTGGCTAGATGCATCATCCCTGATCTGAT
CGGAATGGGTAAGTCCGGCAAGAGCGGGAATGGCTCATATCGCCTCCTGGATCACTACAAGTACCTCACC
GCTTGGTTCGAGCTGCTGAACCTTCCAAAGAAAATCATCTTTGTGGGCCACGACTGGGGGGCTTGTCTGG
CCTTTCACTACTCCTACGAGCACCAAGACAAGATCAAGGCCATCGTCCATGCTGAGAGTGTCGTGGACGT
GATCGAGTCCTGGGACGAGTGGCCTGACATCGAGGAGGATATCGCCCTGATCAAGAGCGAAGAGGGCGAG
AAAATGGTGCTTGAGAATAACTTCTTCGTCGAGACCATGCTCCCAAGCAAGATCATGCGGAAACTGGAGC
CTGAGGAGTTCGCTGCCTACCTGGAGCCATTCAAGGAGAAGGGCGAGGTTAGACGGCCTACCCTCTCCTG
GCCTCGCGAGATCCCTCTCGTTAAGGGAGGCAAGCCCGACGTCGTCCAGATTGTCCGCAACTACAACGCC
TACCTTCGGGCCAGCGACGATCTGCCTAAGATGTTCATCGAGTCCGACCCTGGGTTCTTTTCCAACGCTA
TTGTCGAGGGAGCTAAGAAGTTCCCTAACACCGAGTTCGTGAAGGTGAAGGGCCTCCACTTCAGCCAGGA
GGACGCTCCAGATGAAATGGGTAAGTACATCAAGAGCTTCGTGGAGCGCGTGCTGAAGAACGAGCAGTAA
TTCTAGATAATCCTCCCTTCCTCCCTATTAACCTAGAGATTGTTTTTGTTTTTTATTCTCCTCCTCCCTC
CCCGCCCTCACCCGCCCCACTCCCTCCTAACCTAGAGATTGTTACAGAAGCTGAAATTGCGTTCTAAGAG
GTGAAGTGATTTTTTTTCTGAAACTCACACAACTAGGAAGTGGCTGAGTCAGGACTTGAACCCAGGTCTC
CCTGGATCAGAACAGGAGCTCTTAACTACAGTGGCTGAATAGCTTCTCCAAAGGCTCCCTGTGTTCTCAC
CGTGATCAAGTTGAGGGGCTTCCGGCTCCCTTCTACAGCCTCAGAAACCAGACTCGTTCTTCTGGGAACC
CTGCCCACTCCCAGGACCAAGATTGGCCTGAGGCTGGCGGCCGCTTCCCTTTAGTGAGGGTTAATGCTTC
GAGCAGACATGATAAGATACATTGATGAGTTTGGACAAACCACAACTAGAATGCAGTGAAAAAAATGCTT
TATTTGTGAAATTTGTGATGCTATTGCTTTATTTGTAACCATTATAAGCTGCAATAAACAAGTTAACAAC
AACAATTGCATTCATTTTATGTTTCAGGTTCAGGGGGAGATGTGGGAGGTTTTTTAAAGCAAGTAAAACC
TCTACAAATGTGGTAAAATCCGATAAGGATCGATCCGGGCTGGCGTAATAGCGAAGAGGCCCGCACCGAT
CGCCCTTCCCAACAGTTGCGCAGCCTGAATGGCGAATGG
[124 nt withheld, positions 2770-2893]
C
[91 nt withheld, positions 2895-2985]
A
[49 nt withheld, positions 2987-3035]
CCTTTGACGTTGGAGTCCACGTTCTTT
[37 nt withheld, positions 3063-3099]
ACCCTATCTCGGTCTATTCTTTTGATTTATAAGGGATTTTGCCGATTTCGGCCTATTGGTTAAAAAATGA
GCTGATTTAACAAAAATTTAACGCGAATTTTAACAAAATATTAACGCTTACAATTTCCTGATGCGGTATT
TTCTCCTTACGCATCTGTGCGGTATTTCACACCGCATACGCGGATCTGCGCAGCACCATGGCCTGAAATA
ACCTCTGAAAGAGGAACTTGGTTAGGTACCTTCTGAGGCGGAAAGAACCAGCTGTGGAATGTGTGTCAGT
TAGGGTGTGGAAAGTCCCCAGGCTCCCCAGCAGGCAGAAGTATGCAAAGCATGCATCTCAATTAGTCAGC
AACCAGGTGTGGAAAGTCCCCAGGCTCCCCAGCAGGCAGAAGTATGCAAAGCATGCATCTCAATTAGTCA
GCAACCATAGTCCCGCCCCTAACTCCGCCCATCCCGCCCCTAACTCCGCCCAGTTCCGCCCATTCTCCGC
CCCATGGCTGACTAATTTTTTTTATTTATGCAGAGGCCGAGGCCGCCTCGGCCTCTGAGCTATTCCAGAA
GTAGTGAGGAGGCTTTTTTGGAGGCCTAGGCTTTTGCAAAAAGCTTGATTCTTCTGACACAACAGTCTCG
AACTTAAGGCTAGAGCCACCATGATTGAACAAGATGGATTGCACGCAGGTTCTCCGGCCGCTTGGGTGGA
GAGGCTATTCGGCTATGACTGGGCACAACAGACAATCGGCTGCTCTGATGCCGCCGTGTTCCGGCTGTCA
GCGCAGGGGCGCCCGGTTCTTTTTGTCAAGACCGACCTGTCCGGTGCCCTGAATGAACTGCAGGACGAGG
CAGCGCGGCTATCGTGGCTGGCCACGACGGGCGTTCCTTGCGCAGCTGTGCTCGACGTTGTCACTGAAGC
GGGAAGGGACTGGCTGCTATTGGGCGAAGTGCCGGGGCAGGATCTCCTGTCATCTCACCTTGCTCCTGCC
GAGAAAGTATCCATCATGGCTGATGCAATGCGGCGGCTGCATACGCTTGATCCGGCTACCTGCCCATTCG
ACCACCAAGCGAAACATCGCATCGAGCGAGCACGTACTCGGATGGAAGCCGGTCTTGTCGATCAGGATGA
TCTGGACGAAGAGCATCAGGGGCTCGCGCCAGCCGAACTGTTCGCCAGGCTCAAGGCGCGCATGCCCGAC
GGCGAGGATCTCGTCGTGACCCATGGCGATGCCTGCTTGCCGAATATCATGGTGGAAAATGGCCGCTTTT
CTGGATTCATCGACTGTGGCCGGCTGGGTGTGGCGGACCGCTATCAGGACATAGCGTTGGCTACCCGTGA
TATTGCTGAAGAGCTTGGCGGCGAATGGGCTGACCGCTTCCTCGTGCTTTACGGTATCGCCGCTCCCGAT
TCGCAGCGCATCGCCTTCTATCGCCTTCTTGACGAGTTCTTCTGAGCGGGACTCTGGGGTTCGAAATGAC
CGACCAAGCGACGCCCAACCTGCCATCACGATGGCCGCAATAAAATATCTTTATTTTCATTACATCTGTG
TGTTGGTTTTTTGTGTGAATCGATAGCGATAAGGATCCGCGTATGGTGCACTCTCAGTACAATCTGCTCT
GATGCCGCATAGTTAAGCCAGCCCCGACACCCGCCAACACCCGCTGACGCGCCCTGACGGGCTTGTCTGC
TCCCGGCATCCGCTTACAGACAAGCTGTGACCGTCTCCGGGAGCTGCATGTGTCAGAGGTTTTCACCGTC
ATCACCGAAACGCGCGAGACGAAAGGGCCTCGTGATACGCCTATTTTTATAGGTTAATGTCATGATAATA
ATGGTTTCTTAGACGTCAGGTGGCACTTTTCGGGGAAATGTGCGCGGAACCCCTATTTGTTTATTTTTCT
AAATACATTCAAATATGTATCCGCTCATGAGACAATAACCCTGATAAATGCTTCAATAATATTGAAAAAG
GAAGAGTATGAGTATTCAACATTTCCGTGTCGCCCTTATTCCCTTTTTTGCGGCATTTTGCCTTCCTGTT
TTTGCTCACCCAGAAACGCTGGTGAAAGTAAAAGATGCTGAAGATCAGTTGGGTGCACGAGTGGGTTACA
TCGAACTGGATCTCAACAGCGGTAAGATCCTTGAGAGTTTTCGCCCCGAAGAACGTTTTCCAATGATGAG
CACTTTTAAAGTTCTGCTATGTGGCGCGGTATTATCCCGTATTGACGCCGGGCAAGAGCAACTCGGTCGC
CGCATACACTATTCTCAGAATGACTTGGTTGAGTACTCACCAGTCACAGAAAAGCATCTTACGGATGGCA
TGACAGTAAGAGAATTATGCAGTGCTGCCATAACCATGAGTGATAACACTGCGGCCAACTTACTTCTGAC
AACGATCGGAGGACCGAAGGAGCTAACCGCTTTTTTGCACAACATGGGGGATCATGTAACTCGCCTTGAT
CGTTGGGAACCGGAGCTGAATGAAGCCATACCAAACGACGAGCGTGACACCACGATGCCTGTAGCAATGG
CAACAACGTTGCGCAAACTATTAACTGGCGAACTACTTACTCTAGCTTCCCGGCAACAATTAATAGACTG
GATGGAGGCGGATAAAGTTGCAGGACCACTTCTGCGCTCGGCCCTTCCGGCTGGCTGGTTTATTGCTGAT
AAATCTGGAGCCGGTGAGCGTGGGTCTCGCGGTATCATTGCAGCACTGGGGCCAGATGGTAAGCCCTCCC
GTATCGTAGTTATCTACACGACGGGGAGTCAGGCAACTATGGATGAACGAAATAGACAGATCGCTGAGAT
AGGTGCCTCACTGATTAAGCATTGGTAACTGTCAGACCAAGTTTACTCATATATACTTTAGATTGATTTA
AAACTTCATTTTTAATTTAAAAGGATCTAGGTGAAGATCCTTTTTGATAATCTCATGACCAAAATCCCTT
AACGTGAGTTTTCGTTCCACTGAGCGTCAGACCCCGTAGAAAAGATCAAAGGATCTTCTTGAGATCCTTT
TTTTCTGCGCGTAATCTGCTGCTTGCAAACAAAAAAACCACCGCTACCAGCGGTGGTTTGTTTGCCGGAT
CAAGAGCTACCAACTCTTTTTCCGAAGGTAACTGGCTTCAGCAGAGCGCAGATACCAAATACTGTTCTTC
TAGTGTAGCCGTAGTTAGGCCACCACTTCAAGAACTCTGTAGCACCGCCTACATACCTCGCTCTGCTAAT
CCTGTTACCAGTGGCTGCTGCCAGTGGCGATAAGTCGTGTCTTACCGGGTTGGACTCAAGACGATAGTTA
CCGGATAAGGCGCAGCGGTCGGGCTGAACGGGGGGTTCGTGCACACAGCCCAGCTTGGAGCGAACGACCT
ACACCGAACTGAGATACCTACAGCGTGAGCTATGAGAAAGCGCCACGCTTCCCGAAGGGAGAAAGGCGGA
CAGGTATCCGGTAAGCGGCAGGGTCGGAACAGGAGAGCGCACGAGGGAGCTTCCAGGGGGAAACGCCTGG
TATCTTTATAGTCCTGTCGGGTTTCGCCACCTCTGACTTGAGCGTCGATTTTTGTGATGCTCGTCAGGGG
GGCGGAGCCTATGGAAAAACGCCAGCAACGCGGCCTTTTTACGGTTCCTGGCCTTTTGCTGGCCTTTTGC
TCACATGGCTCGACAGATCT
Features (pLannotate 1.2.2; 19 found; start..end, strand, type, name):
    140..517     +  enhancer       CMV enhancer: human cytomegalovirus immediate early enhancer
    518..729     +  promoter       CMV promoter: human cytomegalovirus (CMV) immediate early promoter
    890..1022    +  intron         chimeric intron: chimera between introns from human β-globin and immunoglobulin heavy chain genes
   1067..1085    +  promoter       T7 promoter: promoter for bacteriophage T7 RNA polymerase
   1095..2030    +  CDS            hRluc: Renilla luciferase human codon-optimized
   2428..2445    -  promoter       T3 promoter (fragment): promoter for bacteriophage T3 RNA polymerase
   2463..2584    -  polyA_signal   SV40 poly(A) signal: SV40 polyadenylation signal
   2607..2675    -  CDS            large T antigen (fragment): large T antigen from SV40 (simian virus 40)
   2699..2766    +  CDS            lacZα (fragment): LacZα fragment of β-galactosidase; lacZ fragment
   2770..3198    +  rep_origin     f1 ori (sequence partly withheld): f1 bacteriophage origin of replication; arrow indicates direction of (+) strand synthesis
   3226..3277    -  misc_feature   bom (fragment): basis of mobility region from pBR322
   3342..3699    +  promoter       SV40 promoter: SV40 enhancer and early promoter
   3750..4541    +  CDS            neo: KKA2_KLEPN - Also known as kan, nptII. Experimental evidence at protein level: Swiss-Prot protein existence level 1. Resistance to kanamycin, neomycin, paromomycin, ribostamycin, butirosin and gentamicin B. From Klebsiella pneumoniae.
   4608..4656    +  polyA_signal   poly(A) signal: synthetic polyadenylation signal
   4676..4730    -  misc_feature   bom (fragment): basis of mobility region from pBR322
   4832..4867    -  CDS            rop (fragment): Rop protein, which maintains plasmids at low copy number; rop
   4962..5066    +  promoter       AmpR promoter: bla
   5067..5927    +  CDS            AmpR: β-lactamase; bla; confers resistance to ampicillin, carbenicillin, and related antibiotics
   6098..6686    +  rep_origin     ori: high-copy-number ColE1/pMB1/pBR322/pUC origin of replication
