[The description below was written by a language model from this plasmid's Addgene catalogue record and pLannotate feature annotations shown in this document.]
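Description:
pRLCon1288-1666 is a mammalian expression luciferase reporter built on the pRL-Con backbone (6,380 bp without insert; 6,759 nt in the depositor's full sequence) and carrying a 379 bp fragment of the human HNF4A 3'UTR. The reporter unit is driven by the CMV immediate early enhancer and promoter, followed by a chimeric β-globin/immunoglobulin heavy chain intron that promotes efficient processing and expression of the transcript. A T7 promoter sits just upstream of the human codon-optimized Renilla luciferase (hRluc) coding sequence. The HNF4A fragment was cloned between XbaI and NotI sites, both retained. The feature table does not annotate it, but there is an unannotated gap between the end of hRluc and the T3 promoter fragment and SV40 poly(A) region, which is consistent with the fragment lying in the 3'UTR of the luciferase mRNA. The plasmid name suggests the fragment spans positions 1288 to 1666 of the UTR, though the record does not say this explicitly.

The plasmid is propagated in E. coli at high copy through a ColE1/pUC-type origin with ampicillin selection (AmpR under its own bla promoter). An f1 origin is also present, which allows single-stranded DNA production. A separate cassette has the SV40 enhancer/early promoter driving neo, terminated by a synthetic poly(A) signal, and could provide G418 selection in mammalian cells. Small fragments of lacZα, bom, rop and SV40 large T antigen are backbone remnants. According to the depositor, the construct is used to measure the regulatory potential of the 3'UTR. Changes in Renilla luciferase activity report the effect of elements within this HNF4A segment, such as miRNA target sites, as part of a systematic dissection of the HNF4A 3'UTR.
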