Addgene plasmid #31448: pRLCon1288-1666
Depositing lab: Gerhart Ryffel. Depositing organization: Universitaetsklinikum Essen. Publication: A systematic analysis of the 3'UTR of HNF4A mRNA reveals an interplay of regulatory elements including miRNA target sites. Wirsing A, Senkel S, Klein-Hitpass L, Ryffel GU. PLoS One. 2011;6(11):e27438. Epub 2011 Nov 30. 10.1371/journal.pone.0027438 PubMed 22140441.
Backbone
  Vector backbone: pRL-Con
  Backbone size w/o insert (bp): 6380
  Vector type: Mammalian Expression, Luciferase
Growth in bacteria
  Bacterial resistance: Ampicillin, 100 μg/mL
  Growth temperature: 37°C
  Growth strain: DH5alpha
  Copy number: High Copy
Gene/Insert
  Gene/Insert name: HNF4A 3'UTR fragment
  Species: H. sapiens (human)
  Insert size (bp): 379
  Entrez Gene: HNF4A (a.k.a. FRTS4, HNF4, HNF4a7, HNF4a8, HNF4a9, HNF4alpha, MODY, MODY1, NR2A1, NR2A21, TCF, TCF-14, TCF14)
  Cloning method: Restriction Enzyme; 5′ cloning site XbaI (not destroyed); 3′ cloning site NotI (not destroyed)
  Sequencing primers: 5′ taacaccgagttcgtgaaggtg
Terms and licenses: Academic/Nonprofit Terms; Industry Terms: Not Available to Industry
Depositor comments: To measure regulatory potential of 3'UTR
How to cite: pRLCon1288-1666 was a gift from Gerhart Ryffel (Addgene plasmid # 31448 ; http://n2t.net/addgene:31448 ; RRID:Addgene_31448)
