>Addgene plasmid #31448 | pRLCon1288-1666 | addgene partial sequence | sequence record 37145 | EBV-rev 5'-GTGGTTTGTCCAAACTCATC-3'
GNNGNNNANCTTACCCTCACTAAAGGGAAGCGGCCGCCAGCCTCAGGCCAATCTTGGTCCTGGGAGTGGG
CAGGGTTCCCAGAAGAACGAGTCTGGTTTCTGAGGCTGTAGAAGGGAGCCGGAAGCCCCTCAACTTGATC
ACGGTGAGAACACAGGGAGCCTTTGGAGAAGCTATTCAGCCACTGTAGTTAAGAGCTCCTGTTCTGATCC
AGGGAGACCTGGGTTCAAGTCCTGACTCAGCCACTTCCTAGTTGTGTGAGTTTCAGAAAAAAAATCACTT
CACCTCTTAGAACGCAATTTCAGCTTCTGTAACAATCTCTAGGTTAGGAGGGAGTGGGGCGGGTGAGGGC
GGGGAGGGAGGAGGAGAATAAAAAACAAAAACAATCTCTAGGTTAATAGGGAGGAAGGGAGGATTATCTA
GAATTACTGCTCGTTCTTCAGCACGCGCTCCACGAAGCTCTTGATGTACTTACCCATTTCATCTGGAGCG
TCCTCCTGGCTGAAGTGGAGGCCCTTCACCTTCACGAACTCGGTGTTAGGGAACTTCTTAGCTCCCTCGA
CAATAGCGTTGGAAAAGAACCCAGGGTCGGACTCGATGAACATCTTAGGCAGATCGTCGCTGGCCCGAAG
GTAGGCGTTGTAGTTGCGGACAATCTGGACGACGTCGGGCTTGCCTCCCTTAACGAGAGGGATCTCGCGA
GGCCAGGAGAGGGTAGGCCGTCTAACCTCGCCCTTCTCCTTGAATGGCTCCAGGTAGGCAGCGAACTCCT
CAGGCTCCAGTTTCCGCATGATCTTGCTTGGGAGCATGGTCTCGACGAAGAAGTTATTCTCAAGCACCAT
TTTCTCGCCCTCTTCGCTCTTGATCAGGGCGATATCCTCCTCGATGTCAGGCCACTCGTCCC
